Addgene plasmid #205013: pRvCAHS1-mEGFP-NLS
Depositing lab: Kazuharu Arakawa. Publication: In vivo expression vector derived from anhydrobiotic tardigrade genome enables live imaging in Eutardigrada. Tanaka S, Aoki K, Arakawa K. Proc Natl Acad Sci U S A. 2023 Jan 31;120(5):e2216739120. doi: 10.1073/pnas.2216739120. Epub 2023 Jan 24. PubMed 36693101.
Backbone
  Vector backbone: pCAGGS
  Backbone size w/o insert (bp): 2021
  Vector type: Tardigrade expression
Growth in bacteria
  Bacterial resistance: Ampicillin, 100 μg/mL
  Growth temperature: 37°C
  Growth strain: DH5alpha
  Copy number: High Copy
Gene/Insert
  Gene/Insert name: mEGFP-NLS flanked by 1kbp upstream and downstream of the cahs1 gene from Ramazzottius varieornatus
  Species: Ramazzottius varieornatus, Tardigrade
  Insert size (bp): 1000
  Cloning method: Ligation Independent Cloning
Terms and licenses: Academic/Nonprofit Terms; Industry Terms: Not Available to Industry
How to cite: pRvCAHS1-mEGFP-NLS was a gift from Kazuharu Arakawa (Addgene plasmid # 205013 ; http://n2t.net/addgene:205013 ; RRID:Addgene_205013)
