[The description below was written by a language model from this plasmid's Addgene catalogue record and pLannotate feature annotations shown in this document.]
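Description:
pRvCAHS1-mEGFP-NLS is a tardigrade expression plasmid built on a stripped-down pCAGGS backbone and designed for in vivo reporter expression in eutardigrades. Of the original pCAGGS, little more than the bacterial maintenance functions remains. The annotation finds a high-copy ColE1/pUC-type origin of replication and an ampicillin resistance gene (β-lactamase) with its own bla promoter, which allow propagation and selection in E. coli. It also finds only a roughly 20 bp remnant of the CMV enhancer and a short lacI fragment, both best regarded as backbone leftovers rather than functional elements.

The payload is monomeric EGFP fused to a nuclear localization signal, flanked by about 1 kb of genomic sequence from upstream and about 1 kb from downstream of the cahs1 gene of Ramazzottius varieornatus. The mEGFP coding sequence begins roughly 1 kb into the sequence, consistent with the upstream region serving as the native promoter and 5′ regulatory sequence. The downstream region presumably supplies the 3′ UTR and termination signals. The NLS itself is not separately annotated. A short match to a CAHS-family protein from Hypsibius dujardini lies near the end of the downstream flank. It may reflect a neighbouring CAHS-related sequence in the genomic fragment, though the record does not explain it. The listed insert size of 1000 bp appears to describe a single flank rather than the whole cassette, since the full sequence is 4,764 nt.

By replacing the cahs1 coding region with a nuclear-targeted fluorescent reporter, the construct reports the activity of the cahs1 regulatory regions and marks the nuclei of expressing cells. This supports live imaging in tardigrades, as described in the associated publication.
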