Features (pLannotate 1.2.2; 7 found; start..end, strand, type, name):
     15..35      +  enhancer       CMV enhancer (fragment): human cytomegalovirus immediate early enhancer
   1036..1746    +  CDS            mEGFP: mEGFP is a basic (constitutively fluorescent) green fluorescent protein published in 2002, derived from Aequorea victoria. It has moderate acid sensitivity.
   2604..2771    +  CDS            CAHS 86272 (fragment): CAHS2_HYPDU - Also known as CAHS-b From Hypsibius dujardini (Water bear) (Macrobiotus dujardini).
   2783..2837    -  CDS            lacI (fragment): lac repressor; lacI; The lac repressor binds to the lac operator to inhibit transcription in E. coli. This inhibition can be relieved by adding lactose or isopropyl-β-D-thiogalactopyranoside (IPTG).
   3020..3608    -  rep_origin     ori: high-copy-number ColE1/pMB1/pBR322/pUC origin of replication
   3779..4639    -  CDS            AmpR: β-lactamase; bla; confers resistance to ampicillin, carbenicillin, and related antibiotics
   4640..4744    -  promoter       AmpR promoter: bla
>Addgene plasmid #205013 | pRvCAHS1-mEGFP-NLS | addgene full sequence | sequence record 405257 | Addgene NGS Result
CACCTGGGTCGATCGACATTGATTATTGACTAGTTCAGAACTGGTCCGTCTTGCTGAGAAGGGTGTTGCA
ACTTACGACCACCGGCAGCCCACGCCACTGCGATAAAAAACTATTATTACAAGACTAAGCAATAAAAAAC
CCAAGTGGTCATCTGGGTCAGTATGACAGTTATGGTGAAAGGTGCGTAAAAGAAACAACCTCGAACGCCC
ATCAAATATAGCGTGTCGGATACTGAACGACAAGAACCGTGGGAGGGTTTGCGCCTTCACGACAAGCGTG
GTCAGCGAACGTGGCCGAGAACTTGACAGCACACATCGAGGCCGGAAGTTCAAGGGGACTAGCGGTAAGA
GTTCTCTCTTGAGATATTAACCTTCATCACTGACACTGTTACTTTTTAGCGAGAGCAAAAACTACTTGGT
CCACATTTGCACTTTCGGGGCTGAATTAATGCGACCAAACCATGAAGGGGTCTCCTGATTAGTCCGCGCA
AAACAAAGAAATCGGTAACCATACAGCAATTTCACAGCCATAAGTACTGTTCGACTCAACACACGGAGCG
TTTTTGGGTTTCAAATCGTAAAAAAGGCACTGTGAACGCGGAAGGACCTTGAGGCATCCAGTTTGGCCCT
TAAAACGGATGATTACCTCAACGATCGGAATGCTACGTTGAATTCCATGTGAGACCTCGTGGTGGTTCGC
CTCGCAAAATATTGCCATGCACATGTGCCGTTCCGAGCTCGAGACGAGACCCGAAGTAAGACATTTTGTT
TACGGTTTTGCTTACGCCGGTAAGAGCGCCGATTAAACTTCCTTGTGACACTGTCTGAAGAAAACTCGCA
ACCTAGTAGCCTGGAGCAAATCCTGCGGCAACATAGACTTCACCAACTTCTGGAAAGATAGTCACCAACA
GGCCATGGCATTTTCCGCTCATGAGTTACGAGAAAACGGAACTTGATATCACAAGATAGTCATTACGTTT
TCTGCTTATTCCCTTTTTTCGTTCCAGCAGTAATTACTCGGATAATATTTCACACATGGTGAGCAAGGGC
GAGGAGCTGTTCACCGGGGTGGTGCCCATCCTGGTCGAGCTGGACGGCGACGTAAACGGCCACAAGTTCA
GCGTGTCCGGCGAGGGCGAGGGCGATGCCACCTACGGCAAGCTGACCCTGAAGTTCATCTGCACCACCGG
CAAGCTGCCCGTGCCCTGGCCCACCCTCGTGACCACCCTGACCTACGGCGTGCAGTGCTTCAGCCGCTAC
CCCGACCACATGAAGCAGCACGACTTCTTCAAGTCCGCCATGCCCGAAGGCTACGTCCAGGAGCGCACCA
TCTTCTTCAAGGACGACGGCAACTACAAGACCCGCGCCGAGGTGAAGTTCGAGGGCGACACCCTGGTGAA
CCGCATCGAGCTGAAGGGCATCGACTTCAAGGAGGACGGCAACATCCTGGGGCACAAGCTGGAGTACAAC
TACAACAGCCACAACGTCTATATCATGGCCGACAAGCAGAAGAACGGCATCAAGGTGAACTTCAAGATCC
GCCACAACATCGAGGACGGCAGCGTGCAGCTCGCCGACCACTACCAGCAGAACACCCCCATCGGCGACGG
CCCCGTGCTGCTGCCCGACAACCACTACCTGAGCACCCAGTCCAAGCTTAGCAAAGACCCCAACGAGAAG
CGCGATCACATGGTCCTGCTGGAGTTCGTGACCGCCGCCGGGATCACTCTCGGCATGGACGAGCTGTCTA
GACCAAAGAAAAAGAGAAAAGTATAACGACCACACCACGATTAGAACTTGCTTGCCTCATTGGATGAACC
CTTTAATTCACAAAATATCTAAGATACTCAAGATCGTAAGATTTAGAATGGTTAGCTTCTTCATTTCCGC
GTCGACCTGAATAGTACGCGTACGGACCTCGTGAATTAGTCGCATAACATCCTAATATTTTCAAAGTGAT
AAGCGAGTCTCCAACTATAAACAGGGCGTCGTACCATAATTTCCACTTGACAGTATTGCTCGGCGCGACA
ACTCGAGCCAACTGAAGCCACTGCGTTGCAGAACTATGTGCGCGACCTGTGTATAGTGGAGTTATTCAAG
AGTTTTATCGCTAACGACTCGTTTTATTTAACGAAAAGTCACGGTGAGGTACCCGCAATCATTCATTCGG
CATTCCGGTGTTTACACCTTCTGTTTGCATTGCTCATTATATTTCCGTGATAAGAGATAACACCCGAGCT
GCATCAGCAGGTTGCACATCGGCTGGCAAATTCCATGATCGCAACATACACTACCGTCACAAGCTAGAAA
CACCCTAAATTTACGTGTCATACCGAGAGTTCCCTTATAAGGCAAAAGGCCCAGGTTATTCATTTCGAGC
TGTTTGTGTTCTTGTTTATCCCAAAATTCAGCCTTCCTTTAAAATGGAACGAACAGTGGAAAAAAGCGTT
GAAGTACGCACGACCGGAAGCAGTCATCCTTCCAACGTAACCAGTTCTCAGTATACTGTCGAACGAGAGA
CAACCATCCCAGCCACACTAGGCGATGCAACCTACACTGGCACACCTTATCCTCATGGAGGACTCGGACA
TTCCTCATCGCAGAGTTCGTCGGACAGCCAAGAACGCGTGACCAACTACACCCACACGGAAGTGAGGGTT
CCCCAGGTGTCGATGCCCGCCCCCATCATCGTTACGTCCGCTTCAGGACTAGCCGAAGAGATGGTAGGTT
CAGGATTCACGGCTTCGGCCTCTCGAGTCACTGGGTCGTCGGTGGAGGATCCGCTGCATTAATGAATCGG
CCAACGCGCGGGGAGAGGCGGTTTGCGTATTGGGCGCTCTTCCGCTTCCTCGCTCACTGACTCGCTGCGC
TCGGTCGTTCGGCTGCGGCGAGCGGTATCAGCTCACTCAAAGGCGGTAATACGGTTATCCACAGAATCAG
GGGATAACGCAGGAAAGAACATGTGAGCAAAAGGCCAGCAAAAGGCCAGGAACCGTAAAAAGGCCGCGTT
GCTGGCGTTTTTCCATAGGCTCCGCCCCCCTGACGAGCATCACAAAAATCGACGCTCAAGTCAGAGGTGG
CGAAACCCGACAGGACTATAAAGATACCAGGCGTTTCCCCCTGGAAGCTCCCTCGTGCGCTCTCCTGTTC
CGACCCTGCCGCTTACCGGATACCTGTCCGCCTTTCTCCCTTCGGGAAGCGTGGCGCTTTCTCATAGCTC
ACGCTGTAGGTATCTCAGTTCGGTGTAGGTCGTTCGCTCCAAGCTGGGCTGTGTGCACGAACCCCCCGTT
CAGCCCGACCGCTGCGCCTTATCCGGTAACTATCGTCTTGAGTCCAACCCGGTAAGACACGACTTATCGC
CACTGGCAGCAGCCACTGGTAACAGGATTAGCAGAGCGAGGTATGTAGGCGGTGCTACAGAGTTCTTGAA
GTGGTGGCCTAACTACGGCTACACTAGAAGAACAGTATTTGGTATCTGCGCTCTGCTGAAGCCAGTTACC
TTCGGAAAAAGAGTTGGTAGCTCTTGATCCGGCAAACAAACCACCGCTGGTAGCGGTGGTTTTTTTGTTT
GCAAGCAGCAGATTACGCGCAGAAAAAAAGGATCTCAAGAAGATCCTTTGATCTTTTCTACGGGGTCTGA
CGCTCAGTGGAACGAAAACTCACGTTAAGGGATTTTGGTCATGAGATTATCAAAAAGGATCTTCACCTAG
ATCCTTTTAAATTAAAAATGAAGTTTTAAATCAATCTAAAGTATATATGAGTAAACTTGGTCTGACAGTT
ACCAATGCTTAATCAGTGAGGCACCTATCTCAGCGATCTGTCTATTTCGTTCATCCATAGTTGCCTGACT
CCCCGTCGTGTAGATAACTACGATACGGGAGGGCTTACCATCTGGCCCCAGTGCTGCAATGATACCGCGA
GACCCACGCTCACCGGCTCCAGATTTATCAGCAATAAACCAGCCAGCCGGAAGGGCCGAGCGCAGAAGTG
GTCCTGCAACTTTATCCGCCTCCATCCAGTCTATTAATTGTTGCCGGGAAGCTAGAGTAAGTAGTTCGCC
AGTTAATAGTTTGCGCAACGTTGTTGCCATTGCTACAGGCATCGTGGTGTCACGCTCGTCGTTTGGTATG
GCTTCATTCAGCTCCGGTTCCCAACGATCAAGGCGAGTTACATGATCCCCCATGTTGTGCAAAAAAGCGG
TTAGCTCCTTCGGTCCTCCGATCGTTGTCAGAAGTAAGTTGGCCGCAGTGTTATCACTCATGGTTATGGC
AGCACTGCATAATTCTCTTACTGTCATGCCATCCGTAAGATGCTTTTCTGTGACTGGTGAGTACTCAACC
AAGTCATTCTGAGAATAGTGTATGCGGCGACCGAGTTGCTCTTGCCCGGCGTCAATACGGGATAATACCG
CGCCACATAGCAGAACTTTAAAAGTGCTCATCATTGGAAAACGTTCTTCGGGGCGAAAACTCTCAAGGAT
CTTACCGCTGTTGAGATCCAGTTCGATGTAACCCACTCGTGCACCCAACTGATCTTCAGCATCTTTTACT
TTCACCAGCGTTTCTGGGTGAGCAAAAACAGGAAGGCAAAATGCCGCAAAAAAGGGAATAAGGGCGACAC
GGAAATGTTGAATACTCATACTCTTCCTTTTTCAATATTATTGAAGCATTTATCAGGGTTATTGTCTCAT
GAGCGGATACATATTTGAATGTATTTAGAAAAATAAACAAATAGGGGTTCCGCGCACATTTCCCCGAAAA
GTGC
